>Addgene plasmid #173085 | MERS-coV-NSP3-c001 | addgene full sequence | sequence record 349919 | Addgene NGS Result
ATGCACCATCATCATCATCATGTGAGCAAGGGCGAGGAGCTGTTCACCGGGGTGGTGCCCATCCTGGTCG
AGCTGGACGGCGACGTAAACGGCCACAGGTTCAGCGTGTCCGGCGAGGGCGAGGGCGATGCCACCTACGG
CAAGCTGACCCTGAAGTTCATCTGCACCACCGGCAAGCTGCCCGTGCCCTGGCCCACCCTCGTGACCACC
CTGACCTGGGGCGTGCAGTGCTTCGCCCGCTACCCCGACCACATGAAGCAGCACGACTTCTTCAAGTCCG
CCATGCCCGAAGGCTACGTCCAGGAGCGTACCATCTTCTTCAAGGACGACGGCAACTACAAGACCCGCGC
CGAGGTGAAGTTCGAGGGCGACACCCTGGTGAACCGCATCGAGCTGAAGGGCATCGACTTCAAGGAGGAC
GGCAACATCCTGGGGCACAAGCTGGAGTACAACGCCATCAGCGACAACGTCTATATCACCGCCGACAAGC
AGAAGAACGGCATCAAGGCCCACTTCAAGATCCGCCACAACATCGAGGACGGCAGCGTGCAGCTCGCCGA
CCACTACCAGCAGAACACCCCCATCGGCGACGGCCCCGTGCTGCTGCCCGACAACCACTACCTGAGCACC
CAGTCCAAGCTGAGCAAAGACCCCAACGAGAAGCGCGATCACATGGTCCTGCTGGAGTTCGTGACCGCCG
CCGGGATCACTCTCGGCATGGACGAGCTGTACAAGTCTTCTGGTGTAGATCTGGGTACCGAGAACTTGTA
CTTCCAATCCATGGACCCTTTATCGAACTTTGAGCACAAGGTAATCACAGAATGTGTTACGATTGTATTG
GGTGATGCCATTCAGGTGGCAAAATGCTACGGCGAGTCTGTTCTGGTGAATGCTGCCAATACCCATTTGA
AGCATGGGGGAGGGATCGCCGGGGCTATTAACGCCGCTAGCAAAGGCGCGGTCCAAAAGGAATCAGACGA
GTACATTTTGGCTAAAGGACCGTTACAAGTCGGAGATTCAGTCCTTCTTCAAGGGCATTCATTAGCTAAA
AACATCTTGCATGTTGTGGGGCCTGATGCGCGTGCGAAGCAGGACGTTTCGTTACTTTCAAAATGCTACA
AGGCAATGAACGCTTACCCGTTGGTCGTCACCCCTTTAGTAAGCGCAGGCATTTTTGGTGTGAAGCCTGC
CGTCTCGTTTGATTATTTAATCCGCGAGGCAAAGACACGTGTGCTTGTCGTGGTCAACAGTCAGGACGTT
TACAAATCTTTGACGATCGTGGACTAGGACGGTCTCCAGTAAAGGTGGATACGGATCCGAATTCGAGCTC
CGTCGACAAGCTTGCGGCCGCACTCGAGCACCACCACCACCACCACTGAGATCCGGCTGCTAACAAAGCC
CGAAAGGAAGCTGAGTTGGCTGCTGCCACCGCTGAGCAATAACTAGCATAACCCCTTGGGGCCTCTAAAC
GGGTCTTGAGGGGTTTTTTGCTGAAAGGAGGAACTATATCCGGATTGGCGAATGGG
[124 nt withheld, positions 1527-1650]
C
[91 nt withheld, positions 1652-1742]
A
[49 nt withheld, positions 1744-1792]
CCTTTGACGTTGGAGTCCACGTTCTTT
[37 nt withheld, positions 1820-1856]
ACCCTATCTCGGTCTATTCTTTTGATTTATAAGGGATTTTGCCGATTTCGGCCTATTGGTTAAAAAATGA
GCTGATTTAACAAAAATTTAACGCGAATTTTAACAAAATATTAACGCTTACAATTTAGGTGGCACTTTTC
GGGGAAATGTGCGCGGAACCCCTATTTGTTTATTTTTCTAAATACATTCAAATATGTATCCGCTCATGAA
TTAATTCTTAGAAAAACTCATCGAGCATCAAATGAAACTGCAATTTATTCATATCAGGATTATCAATACC
ATATTTTTGAAAAAGCCGTTTCTGTAATGAAGGAGAAAACTCACCGAGGCAGTTCCATAGGATGGCAAGA
TCCTGGTATCGGTCTGCGATTCCGACTCGTCCAACATCAATACAACCTATTAATTTCCCCTCGTCAAAAA
TAAGGTTATCAAGTGAGAAATCACCATGAGTGACGACTGAATCCGGTGAGAATGGCAAAAGTTTATGCAT
TTCTTTCCAGACTTGTTCAACAGGCCAGCCATTACGCTCGTCATCAAAATCACTCGCATCAACCAAACCG
TTATTCATTCGTGATTGCGCCTGAGCGAGACGAAATACGCGATCGCTGTTAAAAGGACAATTACAAACAG
GAATCGAATGCAACCGGCGCAGGAACACTGCCAGCGCATCAACAATATTTTCACCTGAATCAGGATATTC
TTCTAATACCTGGAATGCTGTTTTCCCGGGGATCGCAGTGGTGAGTAACCATGCATCATCAGGAGTACGG
ATAAAATGCTTGATGGTCGGAAGAGGCATAAATTCCGTCAGCCAGTTTAGTCTGACCATCTCATCTGTAA
CATCATTGGCAACGCTACCTTTGCCATGTTTCAGAAACAACTCTGGCGCATCGGGCTTCCCATACAATCG
ATAGATTGTCGCACCTGATTGCCCGACATTATCGCGAGCCCATTTATACCCATATAAATCAGCATCCATG
TTGGAATTTAATCGCGGCCTAGAGCAAGACGTTTCCCGTTGAATATGGCTCATAACACCCCTTGTATTAC
TGTTTATGTAAGCAGACAGTTTTATTGTTCATGACCAAAATCCCTTAACGTGAGTTTTCGTTCCACTGAG
CGTCAGACCCCGTAGAAAAGATCAAAGGATCTTCTTGAGATCCTTTTTTTCTGCGCGTAATCTGCTGCTT
GCAAACAAAAAAACCACCGCTACCAGCGGTGGTTTGTTTGCCGGATCAAGAGCTACCAACTCTTTTTCCG
AAGGTAACTGGCTTCAGCAGAGCGCAGATACCAAATACTGTCCTTCTAGTGTAGCCGTAGTTAGGCCACC
ACTTCAAGAACTCTGTAGCACCGCCTACATACCTCGCTCTGCTAATCCTGTTACCAGTGGCTGCTGCCAG
TGGCGATAAGTCGTGTCTTACCGGGTTGGACTCAAGACGATAGTTACCGGATAAGGCGCAGCGGTCGGGC
TGAACGGGGGGTTCGTGCACACAGCCCAGCTTGGAGCGAACGACCTACACCGAACTGAGATACCTACAGC
GTGAGCTATGAGAAAGCGCCACGCTTCCCGAAGGGAGAAAGGCGGACAGGTATCCGGTAAGCGGCAGGGT
CGGAACAGGAGAGCGCACGAGGGAGCTTCCAGGGGGAAACGCCTGGTATCTTTATAGTCCTGTCGGGTTT
CGCCACCTCTGACTTGAGCGTCGATTTTTGTGATGCTCGTCAGGGGGGCGGAGCCTATGGAAAAACGCCA
GCAACGCGGCCTTTTTACGGTTCCTGGCCTTTTGCTGGCCTTTTGCTCACATGTTCTTTCCTGCGTTATC
CCCTGATTCTGTGGATAACCGTATTACCGCCTTTGAGTGAGCTGATACCGCTCGCCGCAGCCGAACGACC
GAGCGCAGCGAGTCAGTGAGCGAGGAAGCGGAAGAGCGCCTGATGCGGTATTTTCTCCTTACGCATCTGT
GCGGTATTTCACACCGCAATGGTGCACTCTCAGTACAATCTGCTCTGATGCCGCATAGTTAAGCCAGTAT
ACACTCCGCTATCGCTACGTGACTGGGTCATGGCTGCGCCCCGACACCCGCCAACACCCGCTGACGCGCC
CTGACGGGCTTGTCTGCTCCCGGCATCCGCTTACAGACAAGCTGTGACCGTCTCCGGGAGCTGCATGTGT
CAGAGGTTTTCACCGTCATCACCGAAACGCGCGAGGCAGCTGCGGTAAAGCTCATCAGCGTGGTCGTGAA
GCGATTCACAGATGTCTGCCTGTTCATCCGCGTCCAGCTCGTTGAGTTTCTCCAGAAGCGTTAATGTCTG
GCTTCTGATAAAGCGGGCCATGTTAAGGGCGGTTTTTTCCTGTTTGGTCACTGATGCCTCCGTGTAAGGG
GGATTTCTGTTCATGGGGGTAATGATACCGATGAAACGAGAGAGGATGCTCACGATACGGGTTACTGATG
ATGAACATGCCCGGTTACTGGAACGTTGTGAGGGTAAACAACTGGCGGTATGGATGCGGCGGGACCAGAG
AAAAATCACTCAGGGTCAATGCCAGCGCTTCGTTAATACAGATGTAGGTGTTCCACAGGGTAGCCAGCAG
CATCCTGCGATGCAGATCCGGAACATAATGGTGCAGGGCGCTGACTTCCGCGTTTCCAGACTTTACGAAA
CACGGAAACCGAAGACCATTCATGTTGTTGCTCAGGTCGCAGACGTTTTGCAGCAGCAGTCGCTTCACGT
TCGCTCGCGTATCGGTGATTCATTCTGCTAACCAGTAAGGCAACCCCGCCAGCCTAGCCGGGTCCTCAAC
GACAGGAGCACGATCATGCGCACCCGTGGGGCCGCCATGCCGGCGATAATGGCCTGCTTCTCGCCGAAAC
GTTTGGTGGCGGGACCAGTGACGAAGGCTTGAGCGAGGGCGTGCAAGATTCCGAATACCGCAAGCGACAG
GCCGATCATCGTCGCGCTCCAGCGAAAGCGGTCCTCGCCGAAAATGACCCAGAGCGCTGCCGGCACCTGT
CCTACGAGTTGCATGATAAAGAAGACAGTCATAAGTGCGGCGACGATAGTCATGCCCCGCGCCCACCGGA
AGGAGCTGACTGGGTTGAAGGCTCTCAAGGGCATCGGTCGAGATCCCGGTGCCTAATGAGTGAGCTAACT
TACATTAATTGCGTTGCGCTCACTGCCCGCTTTCCAGTCGGGAAACCTGTCGTGCCAGCTGCATTAATGA
ATCGGCCAACGCGCGGGGAGAGGCGGTTTGCGTATTGGGCGCCAGGGTGGTTTTTCTTTTCACCAGTGAG
ACGGGCAACAGCTGATTGCCCTTCACCGCCTGGCCCTGAGAGAGTTGCAGCAAGCGGTCCACGCTGGTTT
GCCCCAGCAGGCGAAAATCCTGTTTGATGGTGGTTAACGGCGGGATATAACATGAGCTGTCTTCGGTATC
GTCGTATCCCACTACCGAGATATCCGCACCAACGCGCAGCCCGGACTCGGTAATGGCGCGCATTGCGCCC
AGCGCCATCTGATCGTTGGCAACCAGCATCGCAGTGGGAACGATGCCCTCATTCAGCATTTGCATGGTTT
GTTGAAAACCGGACATGGCACTCCAGTCGCCTTCCCGTTCCGCTATCGGCTGAATTTGATTGCGAGTGAG
ATATTTATGCCAGCCAGCCAGACGCAGACGCGCCGAGACAGAACTTAATGGGCCCGCTAACAGCGCGATT
TGCTGGTGACCCAATGCGACCAGATGCTCCACGCCCAGTCGCGTACCGTCTTCATGGGAGAAAATAATAC
TGTTGATGGGTGTCTGGTCAGAGACATCAAGAAATAACGCCGGAACATTAGTGCAGGCAGCTTCCACAGC
AATGGCATCCTGGTCATCCAGCGGATAGTTAATGATCAGCCCACTGACGCGTTGCGCGAGAAGATTGTGC
ACCGCCGCTTTACAGGCTTCGACGCCGCTTCGTTCTACCATCGACACCACCACGCTGGCACCCAGTTGAT
CGGCGCGAGATTTAATCGCCGCGACAATTTGCGACGGCGCGTGCAGGGCCAGACTGGAGGTGGCAACGCC
AATCAGCAACGACTGTTTGCCCGCCAGTTGTTGTGCCACGCGGTTGGGAATGTAATTCAGCTCCGCCATC
GCCGCTTCCACTTTTTCCCGCGTTTTCGCAGAAACGTGGCTGGCCTGGTTCACCACGCGGGAAACGGTCT
GATAAGAGACACCGGCATACTCTGCGACATCGTATAACGTTACTGGTTTCACATTCACCACCCTGAATTG
ACTCTCTTCCGGGCGCTATCATGCCATACCGCGAAAGGTTTTGCGCCATTCGATGGTGTCCGGGATCTCG
ACGCTCTCCCTTATGCGACTCCTGCATTAGGAAGCAGCCCAGTAGTAGGTTGAGGCCGTTGAGCACCGCC
GCCGCAAGGAATGGTGCATGCAAGGAGATGGCGCCCAACAGTCCCCCGGCCACGGGGCCTGCCACCATAC
CCACGCCGAAACAAGCGCTCATGAGCCCGAAGTGGCGAGCCCGATCTTCCCCATCGGTGATGTCGGCGAT
ATAGGCGCCAGCAACCGCACCTGTGGCGCCGGTGATGCCGGCCACGATGCGTCCGGCGTAGAGGATCGAG
ATCTCGATCCCGCGAAATTAATACGACTCACTATAGGGGAATTGTGAGCGGATAACAATTCCCCTCTAGA
AATAATTTTGTTTAACTTTAAGAAGGAGATATACAT
Features (pLannotate 1.2.2; 20 found; start..end, strand, type, name):
     22..736     +  CDS            mCerulean (fragment): enhanced monomeric variant of CFP (Rizzo et al., 2004) mammalian codon-optimized
    775..1284    +  CDS            R1A_MERS1 (fragment): Experimental evidence at protein level: Swiss-Prot protein existence level 1. [Non-structural protein 10]: Plays a pivotal role in viral transcription by stimulating both nsp14 3'-5' exoribonuclease and nsp16 2'-O-methyltransferase activities. Therefore plays an essential role in viral mRNAs cap methylation. From Middle East respiratory syndrome-related coronavirus (isolate United Kingdom/H123990006/2012) (MERS-CoV) (Betacoronavirus England 1).
   1359..1376    +  CDS            9xHis (fragment): 9xHis affinity tag
   1386..1435    +  CDS            SET1 (fragment): solubility-enhancement tag derived from T7 phage gene 10B
   1443..1490    +  terminator     T7 terminator: transcription terminator for bacteriophage T7 RNA polymerase
   1527..1955    +  rep_origin     f1 ori (sequence partly withheld): f1 bacteriophage origin of replication; arrow indicates direction of (+) strand synthesis
   2008..2065    +  promoter       AmpR promoter (fragment): bla
   2074..2889    -  CDS            KanR: aminoglycoside phosphotransferase; aph(3')-Ia; confers resistance to kanamycin in bacteria or G418 (Geneticin®) in eukaryotes
   3011..3599    +  rep_origin     ori: high-copy-number ColE1/pMB1/pBR322/pUC origin of replication
   3785..3924    -  misc_feature   bom: basis of mobility region from pBR322
   4026..4217    -  CDS            rop: Rop protein, which maintains plasmids at low copy number; rop
   4234..4614    +  CDS            YPB1_ECOLX: Protein predicted: Swiss-Prot protein existence level 4. From Escherichia coli.
   4686..4977    -  CDS            TcR (fragment): tetracycline efflux protein; tet; confers resistance to tetracycline
   4992..5013    -  protein_bind   CAP binding site: CAP binding activates transcription in the presence of cAMP. E. coli catabolite activator protein
   5026..6108    -  CDS            lacI: lac repressor; lacI; The lac repressor binds to the lac operator to inhibit transcription in E. coli. This inhibition can be relieved by adding lactose or isopropyl-β-D-thiogalactopyranoside (IPTG).
   6109..6186    -  promoter       lacI promoter: lacI
   6194..6473    -  CDS            TcR (fragment): tetracycline efflux protein; tet; confers resistance to tetracycline
   6495..6513    +  promoter       T7 promoter: promoter for bacteriophage T7 RNA polymerase
   6514..6538    +  protein_bind   lac operator: The lac repressor binds to the lac operator to inhibit transcription in E. coli. This inhibition can be relieved by adding lactose or isopropyl-β-D-thiogalactopyranoside (IPTG). lac repressor encoded by lacI
   6553..6575    +  RBS            RBS: efficient ribosome binding site from bacteriophage T7 gene 10 (Olins and Rangwala, 1989)
