[The description below was written by a language model from this plasmid's Addgene catalogue record and pLannotate feature annotations shown in this document.]
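Description:
MERS-coV-NSP3-c001 is a bacterial expression plasmid built on the pNIC-CFP backbone, a pET-style vector for producing recombinant fusion proteins in E. coli. It is maintained through a ColE1/pMB1-type origin accompanied by the rop gene and the pBR322 bom region, consistent with the low copy number listed in the record, and it is selected with kanamycin via an aph(3')-Ia resistance gene. An f1 phage origin is also present, along with short remnants of a tetracycline resistance gene that appear to be non-functional backbone leftovers.

The expression cassette spans the numbering origin of the circular sequence. A T7 promoter with an adjacent lac operator and the T7 gene 10 ribosome binding site drives an open reading frame that begins with mCerulean, a monomeric cyan fluorescent protein, fused at the N terminus of the insert. The insert, introduced by ligation independent cloning, is a codon-optimized fragment of the MERS-CoV replicase polyprotein (rep/orf1ab) covering residues D1109 to D1275, which the construct name assigns to nsp3. The automated annotation matches this region to the replicase polyprotein 1a entry, but the nsp10 function text attached to it is a generic description of that polyprotein rather than of this fragment. Downstream lie a short His-tag match, a SET1-like fragment and the T7 terminator; whether these are translated as part of the fusion is not stated. A plasmid-borne lacI gene provides repressor, so expression is IPTG-inducible in hosts supplying T7 RNA polymerase. The associated publication describes a molecular toolbox for ADP-ribosyl binding proteins, suggesting the fluorescent fusion serves as a reagent in that context.
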