Addgene plasmid #173085: MERS-coV-NSP3-c001
Purpose: Expression of recombinant fusion protein in E. coli
Depositing lab: Lari Lehtiö. Depositing organization: University of Oulu. Publication: A molecular toolbox for ADP-ribosyl binding proteins. Sowa ST, Galera-Prat A, Wazir S, Alanen HI, Maksimainen MM, Lehtio L. Cell Rep Methods. 2021 Dec 20;1(8):100121. doi: 10.1016/j.crmeth.2021.100121. Epub 2021 Nov 11. PubMed 34786571.
Backbone
  Vector backbone: pNIC-CFP
  Vector type: Bacterial Expression
Growth in bacteria
  Bacterial resistance: Kanamycin, 50 μg/mL
  Growth temperature: 37°C
  Growth strain: DH5alpha
  Copy number: Low Copy
Gene/Insert
  Gene/Insert name: rep
  Species: Middle East respiratory syndrome-related coronavirus (isolate United Kingdom/H123990006/2012) (MERS-CoV)
  Mutation: D1109-D1275, codon optimized
  Entrez Gene: orf1ab (a.k.a. G128_gp01)
  Tag / fusion protein: mCerulean (N terminal on backbone)
  Cloning method: Ligation Independent Cloning
Terms and licenses: Academic/Nonprofit Terms; Industry Terms: Not Available to Industry
Depositor comments: Please visit https://www.biorxiv.org/content/10.1101/2021.05.31.445082v2 for bioRxiv preprint.
How to cite: MERS-coV-NSP3-c001 was a gift from Lari Lehtiö (Addgene plasmid # 173085 ; http://n2t.net/addgene:173085 ; RRID:Addgene_173085)
